Features (pLannotate 1.2.2; 17 found; start..end, strand, type, name):
     61..364     +  enhancer       CMV enhancer: human cytomegalovirus immediate early enhancer
    365..568     +  promoter       CMV promoter: human cytomegalovirus (CMV) immediate early promoter
    603..1319    +  CDS            EGFP: EGFP is a basic (constitutively fluorescent) green fluorescent protein published in 1996, derived from Aequorea victoria. It is reported to be a rapidly-maturing weak dimer with moderate acid sensitivity.
   1335..2828    +  CDS            CRY2 (fragment): CRY2_ARATH - Also known as PHH1 From Arabidopsis thaliana (Mouse-ear cress).
   2862..2882    -  CDS            9xHis (fragment): 9xHis affinity tag
   2919..4265    +  CDS            STIM1 (fragment): STIM1_HUMAN - Also known as GOK From Homo sapiens (Human).
   4269..4305    +  misc_feature   MCS (fragment): multiple cloning site
   4322..4406    +  CDS            large T antigen (fragment): large T antigen from SV40 (simian virus 40)
   4429..4550    +  polyA_signal   SV40 poly(A) signal: SV40 polyadenylation signal
   4584..5012    -  rep_origin     f1 ori (sequence partly withheld): f1 bacteriophage origin of replication; arrow indicates direction of (+) strand synthesis
   5039..5143    +  promoter       AmpR promoter: bla
   5145..5502    +  promoter       SV40 promoter: SV40 enhancer and early promoter
   5537..6331    +  CDS            NeoR/KanR: aminoglycoside phosphotransferase from Tn5; aph(3')-II (or nptII); confers resistance to neomycin, kanamycin, and G418 (Geneticin®)
   6352..6504    +  CDS            ble (fragment): BLE_KLEPN - Experimental evidence at protein level: Swiss-Prot protein existence level 1. Binding protein with a strong affinity to the bleomycin family of antibiotics. Binds to CL990; an antimitotic-antibiotic compound. From Klebsiella pneumoniae.
   6563..6610    +  polyA_signal   HSV TK poly(A) signal: herpes simplex virus thymidine kinase polyadenylation signal (Cole and Stacy, 1985)
   6701..6717    -  polyA_signal   bGH poly(A) signal (fragment): bovine growth hormone polyadenylation signal
   6939..7527    +  rep_origin     ori: high-copy-number ColE1/pMB1/pBR322/pUC origin of replication
>Addgene plasmid | pCMV-OptoSTIM1 | analyzer sequence | sequence record 128551
TAGTTATTAATAGTAATCAATTACGGGGTCATTAGTTCATAGCCCATATATGGAGTTCCGCGTTACATAA
CTTACGGTAAATGGCCCGCCTGGCTGACCGCCCAACGACCCCCGCCCATTGACGTCAATAATGACGTATG
TTCCCATAGTAACGCCAATAGGGACTTTCCATTGACGTCAATGGGTGGAGTATTTACGGTAAACTGCCCA
CTTGGCAGTACATCAAGTGTATCATATGCCAAGTACGCCCCCTATTGACGTCAATGACGGTAAATGGCCC
GCCTGGCATTATGCCCAGTACATGACCTTATGGGACTTTCCTACTTGGCAGTACATCTACGTATTAGTCA
TCGCTATTACCATGGTGATGCGGTTTTGGCAGTACATCAATGGGCGTGGATAGCGGTTTGACTCACGGGG
ATTTCCAAGTCTCCACCCCATTGACGTCAATGGGAGTTTGTTTTGGCACCAAAATCAACGGGACTTTCCA
AAATGTCGTAACAACTCCGCCCCATTGACGCAAATGGGCGGTAGGCGTGTACGGTGGGAGGTCTATATAA
GCAGAGCTGGTTTAGTGAACCGTCAGATCCGCTAGCGCCACCATGGTGAGCAAGGGCGAGGAGCTGTTCA
CCGGGGTGGTGCCCATCCTGGTCGAGCTGGACGGCGACGTAAACGGCCACAAGTTCAGCGTGTCCGGCGA
GGGCGAGGGCGATGCCACCTACGGCAAGCTGACCCTGAAGTTCATCTGCACCACCGGCAAGCTGCCCGTG
CCCTGGCCCACCCTCGTGACCACCCTGACCTACGGCGTGCAGTGCTTCAGCCGCTACCCCGACCACATGA
AGCAGCACGACTTCTTCAAGTCCGCCATGCCCGAAGGCTACGTCCAGGAGCGCACCATCTTCTTCAAGGA
CGACGGCAACTACAAGACCCGCGCCGAGGTGAAGTTCGAGGGCGACACCCTGGTGAACCGCATCGAGCTG
AAGGGCATCGACTTCAAGGAGGACGGCAACATCCTGGGGCACAAGCTGGAGTACAACTACAACAGCCACA
ACGTCTATATCATGGCCGACAAGCAGAAGAACGGCATCAAGGTGAACTTCAAGATCCGCCACAACATCGA
GGACGGCAGCGTGCAGCTCGCCGACCACTACCAGCAGAACACCCCCATCGGCGACGGCCCCGTGCTGCTG
CCCGACAACCACTACCTGAGCACCCAGTCCGCCCTGAGCAAAGACCCCAACGAGAAGCGCGATCACATGG
TCCTGCTGGAGTTCGTGACCGCCGCCGGGATCACTCTCGGCATGGACGAGCTGTACAAGCCACCGGTCGC
CACCATGAAGATGGACAAAAAGACCATCGTCTGGTTTCGGAGAGATTTGAGAATAGAAGATAATCCCGCG
CTCGCCGCCGCGGCCCACGAGGGTTCCGTCTTCCCCGTTTTCATTTGGTGTCCTGAAGAAGAAGGCCAGT
TTTATCCCGGAAGGGCCTCTAGGTGGTGGATGAAGCAAAGTCTGGCCCATCTTAGCCAGTCACTGAAAGC
ACTGGGCAGTGATCTTACCCTGATCAAGACACACAATACCATCTCTGCCATCCTCGACTGCATCAGGGTG
ACCGGCGCAACGAAAGTCGTGTTTAACCACCTGTACGATCCAGTTAGTCTGGTGCGCGACCACACTGTGA
AGGAGAAGCTGGTGGAACGGGGGATCAGTGTGCAGAGCTACAACGGGGACCTTCTGTACGAGCCATGGGA
GATCTATTGCGAGAAAGGGAAACCGTTCACCTCCTTCAACAGTTACTGGAAGAAATGTTTGGATATGTCA
ATAGAGTCCGTTATGTTGCCCCCTCCCTGGAGACTGATGCCGATTACTGCTGCTGCAGAGGCCATCTGGG
CCTGCTCCATCGAGGAACTCGGTCTGGAAAATGAAGCAGAAAAGCCAAGCAATGCACTTCTCACTAGAGC
CTGGAGCCCCGGCTGGTCTAATGCCGACAAGCTGCTTAACGAGTTCATCGAAAAACAACTGATTGACTAC
GCGAAGAACTCCAAGAAAGTGGTAGGTAACTCAACTAGCTTGCTCTCTCCATATCTCCATTTTGGCGAGA
TTTCTGTCCGCCATGTATTTCAGTGCGCTCGGATGAAACAGATTATCTGGGCTCGCGATAAAAACAGCGA
AGGCGAAGAAAGCGCCGATCTGTTCCTGCGAGGGATCGGACTTCGGGAATACTCCCGGTATATATGTTTC
AACTTTCCATTCACACACGAGCAGAGTCTGTTGTCCCACCTCAGGTTCTTCCCCTGGGACGCCGATGTCG
ACAAATTCAAGGCATGGAGACAGGGAAGGACAGGGTACCCACTCGTGGATGCTGGCATGAGAGAGCTCTG
GGCTACAGGCTGGATGCACAACCGCATCCGGGTAATCGTGTCCTCATTTGCTGTCAAGTTTCTGCTCCTG
CCTTGGAAATGGGGAATGAAGTACTTTTGGGATACCCTTCTCGACGCCGACTTGGAGTGTGACATTCTGG
GATGGCAATATATTAGCGGGTCAATTCCTGACGGCCATGAGTTGGACAGGTTGGACAATCCGGCCTTGCA
GGGAGCTAAGTATGATCCCGAAGGAGAGTATATTCGACAGTGGCTCCCCGAGCTGGCCCGACTTCCTACG
GAGTGGATTCACCATCCTTGGGACGCACCACTGACAGTGCTCAAGGCAAGCGGGGTGGAGCTGGGCACCA
ATTACGCTAAGCCTATAGTTGATATAGATACAGCACGCGAGCTGCTGGCTAAAGCGATCTCTCGCACTCG
GGAGGCGCAGATTATGATCGGTGCTGCCGTGTACAGTGGGGGAGGCGGAGGGGGTGGTTCAGGTGGTGGT
GGTGGTGGTGGTTCGGGTGGTGGCGGAGGGGGAGGCTCCGGACTCAGATCTAAGGAGCACATGAAGAAGA
TGATGAAGGACTTGGAGGGGTTACACCGAGCTGAGCAGAGTCTGCATGACCTTCAGGAAAGGCTGCACAA
GGCCCAGGAGGAGCACCGCACAGTGGAGGTGGAGAAGGTCCATCTGGAAAAGAAGCTGCGCGATGAGATC
AACCTTGCTAAGCAGGAAGCCCAGCGGCTGAAGGAGCTGCGGGAGGGTACTGAGAATGAGCGGAGCCGCC
AAAAATATGCTGAGGAGGAGTTGGAGCAGGTTCGGGAGGCCTTGAGGAAAGCAGAGAAGGAGCTAGAATC
TCACAGCTCATGGTATGCTCCAGAGGCCCTTCAGAAGTGGCTGCAGCTGACACATGAGGTGGAGGTGCAA
TATTACAACATCAAGAAGCAAAATGCTGAGAAGCAGCTGCTGGTGGCCAAGGAGGGGGCTGAGAAGATAA
AAAAGAAGAGAAACACACTCTTTGGCACCTTCCACGTGGCCCACAGCTCTTCCCTGGATGATGTAGATCA
TAAAATTCTAACAGCTAAGCAAGCACTGAGCGAGGTGACAGCAGCATTGCGGGAGCGCCTGCACCGCTGG
CAACAGATCGAGATCCTCTGTGGCTTCCAGATTGTCAACAACCCTGGCATCCACTCACTGGTGGCTGCCC
TCAACATAGACCCCAGCTGGATGGGCAGTACACGCCCCAACCCTGCTCACTTCATCATGACTGACGACGT
GGATGACATGGATGAGGAGATTGTGTCTCCCTTGTCCATGCAGTCCCCTAGCCTGCAGAGCAGTGTTCGG
CAGCGCCTGACGGAGCCACAGCATGGCCTGGGATCTCAGAGAGATTTGACCCATTCCGATTCGGAGTCCT
CCCTCCACATGAGTGACCGCCAGCGTGTGGCCCCCAAACCTCCTCAGATGAGCCGTGCTGCAGACGAGGC
TCTCAATGCCATGACTTCCAATGGCAGCCACCGGCTGATCGAGGGGGTCCACCCAGGGTCTCTGGTGGAG
AAACTGCCTGACAGCCCTGCCCTGGCCAAGAAGGCATTACTGGCGCTGAACCATGGGCTGGACAAGGCCC
ACAGCCTGATGGAGCTGAGCCCCTCAGCCCCACCTGGTGGCTCTCCACATTTGGATTCTTCCCGTTCTCA
CAGCCCCAGCTCCCCAGACCCAGACACACCATCTCCAGTTGGGGACAGCCGAGCCCTGCAAGCCAGCCGA
AACACACGCATTCCCCACCTGGCTGGCAAGAAGGCTGTGGCTGAGGAGGATAATGGCTCTATTGGCGAGG
AAACAGACTCCAGCCCAGGCCGGAAGAAGTTTCCCCTCAAAATCTTTAAGAAGCCTCTTAAGAAGTAGGA
ATTCTGCAGTCGACGGTACCGCGGGCCCGGGATCCACCGGATCTAGATAACTGATCATAATCAGCCATAC
CACATTTGTAGAGGTTTTACTTGCTTTAAAAAACCTCCCACACCTCCCCCTGAACCTGAAACATAAAATG
AATGCAATTGTTGTTGTTAACTTGTTTATTGCAGCTTATAATGGTTACAAATAAAGCAATAGCATCACAA
ATTTCACAAATAAAGCATTTTTTTCACTGCATTCTAGTTGTGGTTTGTCCAAACTCATCAATGTATCTTA
ACGCGTAAATTGTAAGCGTTAATATTTTGTTAAAATTCGCGTTAAATTTTTGTTAAATCAGCTCATTTTT
TAACCAATAGGCCGAAATCGGCAAAATCCCTTATAAATCAAAAGAATAGACCGAGATAGGGT
[37 nt withheld, positions 4683-4719]
AAAGAACGTGGACTCCAACGTCAAAGG
[49 nt withheld, positions 4747-4795]
T
[91 nt withheld, positions 4797-4887]
G
[124 nt withheld, positions 4889-5012]
CAGGTGGCACTTTTCGGGGAAATGTGCGCGGAACCCCTATTTGTTTATTTTTCTAAATACATTCAAATAT
GTATCCGCTCATGAGACAATAACCCTGATAAATGCTTCAATAATATTGAAAAAGGAAGAGTCCTGAGGCG
GAAAGAACCAGCTGTGGAATGTGTGTCAGTTAGGGTGTGGAAAGTCCCCAGGCTCCCCAGCAGGCAGAAG
TATGCAAAGCATGCATCTCAATTAGTCAGCAACCAGGTGTGGAAAGTCCCCAGGCTCCCCAGCAGGCAGA
AGTATGCAAAGCATGCATCTCAATTAGTCAGCAACCATAGTCCCGCCCCTAACTCCGCCCATCCCGCCCC
TAACTCCGCCCAGTTCCGCCCATTCTCCGCCCCATGGCTGACTAATTTTTTTTATTTATGCAGAGGCCGA
GGCCGCCTCGGCCTCTGAGCTATTCCAGAAGTAGTGAGGAGGCTTTTTTGGAGGCCTAGGCTTTTGCAAA
GATCGATCAAGAGACAGGATGAGGATCGTTTCGCATGATTGAACAAGATGGATTGCACGCAGGTTCTCCG
GCCGCTTGGGTGGAGAGGCTATTCGGCTATGACTGGGCACAACAGACAATCGGCTGCTCTGATGCCGCCG
TGTTCCGGCTGTCAGCGCAGGGGCGCCCGGTTCTTTTTGTCAAGACCGACCTGTCCGGTGCCCTGAATGA
ACTGCAAGACGAGGCAGCGCGGCTATCGTGGCTGGCCACGACGGGCGTTCCTTGCGCAGCTGTGCTCGAC
GTTGTCACTGAAGCGGGAAGGGACTGGCTGCTATTGGGCGAAGTGCCGGGGCAGGATCTCCTGTCATCTC
ACCTTGCTCCTGCCGAGAAAGTATCCATCATGGCTGATGCAATGCGGCGGCTGCATACGCTTGATCCGGC
TACCTGCCCATTCGACCACCAAGCGAAACATCGCATCGAGCGAGCACGTACTCGGATGGAAGCCGGTCTT
GTCGATCAGGATGATCTGGACGAAGAGCATCAGGGGCTCGCGCCAGCCGAACTGTTCGCCAGGCTCAAGG
CGAGCATGCCCGACGGCGAGGATCTCGTCGTGACCCATGGCGATGCCTGCTTGCCGAATATCATGGTGGA
AAATGGCCGCTTTTCTGGATTCATCGACTGTGGCCGGCTGGGTGTGGCGGACCGCTATCAGGACATAGCG
TTGGCTACCCGTGATATTGCTGAAGAGCTTGGCGGCGAATGGGCTGACCGCTTCCTCGTGCTTTACGGTA
TCGCCGCTCCCGATTCGCAGCGCATCGCCTTCTATCGCCTTCTTGACGAGTTCTTCTGAGCGGGACTCTG
GGGTTCGAAATGACCGACCAAGCGACGCCCAACCTGCCATCACGAGATTTCGATTCCACCGCCGCCTTCT
ATGAAAGGTTGGGCTTCGGAATCGTTTTCCGGGACGCCGGCTGGATGATCCTCCAGCGCGGGGATCTCAT
GCTGGAGTTCTTCGCCCACCCTAGGGGGAGGCTAACTGAAACACGGAAGGAGACAATACCGGAAGGAACC
CGCGCTATGACGGCAATAAAAAGACAGAATAAAACGCACGGTGTTGGGTCGTTTGTTCATAAACGCGGGG
TTCGGTCCCAGGGCTGGCACTCTGTCGATACCCCACCGAGACCCCATTGGGGCCAATACGCCCGCGTTTC
TTCCTTTTCCCCACCCCACCCCCCAAGTTCGGGTGAAGGCCCAGGGCTCGCAGCCAACGTCGGGGCGGCA
GGCCCTGCCATAGCCTCAGGTTACTCATATATACTTTAGATTGATTTAAAACTTCATTTTTAATTTAAAA
GGATCTAGGTGAAGATCCTTTTTGATAATCTCATGACCAAAATCCCTTAACGTGAGTTTTCGTTCCACTG
AGCGTCAGACCCCGTAGAAAAGATCAAAGGATCTTCTTGAGATCCTTTTTTTCTGCGCGTAATCTGCTGC
TTGCAAACAAAAAAACCACCGCTACCAGCGGTGGTTTGTTTGCCGGATCAAGAGCTACCAACTCTTTTTC
CGAAGGTAACTGGCTTCAGCAGAGCGCAGATACCAAATACTGTCCTTCTAGTGTAGCCGTAGTTAGGCCA
CCACTTCAAGAACTCTGTAGCACCGCCTACATACCTCGCTCTGCTAATCCTGTTACCAGTGGCTGCTGCC
AGTGGCGATAAGTCGTGTCTTACCGGGTTGGACTCAAGACGATAGTTACCGGATAAGGCGCAGCGGTCGG
GCTGAACGGGGGGTTCGTGCACACAGCCCAGCTTGGAGCGAACGACCTACACCGAACTGAGATACCTACA
GCGTGAGCTATGAGAAAGCGCCACGCTTCCCGAAGGGAGAAAGGCGGACAGGTATCCGGTAAGCGGCAGG
GTCGGAACAGGAGAGCGCACGAGGGAGCTTCCAGGGGGAAACGCCTGGTATCTTTATAGTCCTGTCGGGT
TTCGCCACCTCTGACTTGAGCGTCGATTTTTGTGATGCTCGTCAGGGGGGCGGAGCCTATGGAAAAACGC
CAGCAACGCGGCCTTTTTACGGTTCCTGGCCTTTTGCTGGCCTTTTGCTCACATGTTCTTTCCTGCGTTA
TCCCCTGATTCTGTGGATAACCGTATTACCGCCATGCAT
